Addgene plasmid #87040: pRK5-HA-SZT2 2241-end
Purpose: mammalian expression of SZT2 fragment
Depositing lab: David Sabatini. Depositing organization: Whitehead Institute for Biomedical Research. Publication: KICSTOR recruits GATOR1 to the lysosome and is necessary for nutrients to regulate mTORC1. Wolfson RL, Chantranupong L, Wyant GA, Gu X, Orozco JM, Shen K, Condon KJ, Petri S, Kedir J, Scaria SM, Abu-Remaileh M, Frankel WN, Sabatini DM. Nature. 2017 Feb 15. doi: 10.1038/nature21423. PubMed 28199306.
Backbone
  Vector backbone: pRK5
  Vector type: Mammalian Expression
Growth in bacteria
  Bacterial resistance: Ampicillin, 100 μg/mL
  Growth temperature: 37°C
  Growth strain: DH5alpha
  Copy number: Unknown
Gene/Insert
  Gene/Insert name: SZT2 (alt name: NM_015284)
  Species: H. sapiens (human)
  Mutation: AA 2241-end
  Entrez Gene: SZT2 (a.k.a. C1orf84, EIEE18, KIAA0467, SZT2A, SZT2B)
  Promoter: CMV
  Tag / fusion protein: HA (N terminal on insert)
  Cloning method: Restriction Enzyme; 5′ cloning site Sal (unknown if destroyed); 3′ cloning site Not (unknown if destroyed)
  Sequencing primers: 5′ ATT TAG GTG ACA CTA TAG; 3′ TGT AAC CAT TAT AAG CTG
Terms and licenses: Academic/Nonprofit Terms; Industry Terms: Not Available to Industry
How to cite: pRK5-HA-SZT2 2241-end was a gift from David Sabatini (Addgene plasmid # 87040 ; http://n2t.net/addgene:87040 ; RRID:Addgene_87040)
