[The description below was written by a language model from this plasmid's Addgene catalogue record and pLannotate feature annotations shown in this document.]
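Description:
pRK5-HA-SZT2 2241-end is a mammalian expression plasmid built on the pRK5 backbone that produces a C-terminal fragment of human SZT2, spanning amino acid 2241 to the end of the protein, with an N-terminal HA epitope tag. The sequenced plasmid is about 8.2 kb. It is propagated in E. coli through a high-copy ColE1/pUC-type origin and selected with ampicillin via the β-lactamase gene. An M13 phage origin is also present, along with small remnants of lacZα, lacI, rop and bom and a lac promoter/operator region, which are leftovers of the backbone's cloning history rather than functional parts of the design.

Expression is driven by the human cytomegalovirus immediate early enhancer and promoter, followed by a fragment of the CMV intron and an SP6 phage promoter that could serve for in vitro transcription or as a sequencing primer site. The SZT2 coding fragment (roughly 3.5 kb) was inserted by restriction cloning between Sal and Not sites and is terminated by an SV40 polyadenylation signal. The HA tag listed in the catalogue entry is not annotated separately in the feature table, though there is unannotated space just upstream of the SZT2 segment. The short hit annotated as an IgH signal sequence fragment in that region is probably backbone-derived and should not be read as evidence that the protein is secreted. An SV40 enhancer/early promoter lies downstream of the cassette, but no mammalian selection marker is annotated, so the plasmid suits transient transfection. It comes from work on the KICSTOR complex and nutrient regulation of mTORC1. The record states only that it is for mammalian expression of an SZT2 fragment; the HA tag would allow detection or immunoprecipitation of that fragment.
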