Features (pLannotate 1.2.2; 20 found; start..end, strand, type, name):
      1..380     +  enhancer       CMV enhancer: human cytomegalovirus immediate early enhancer
    381..584     +  promoter       CMV promoter: human cytomegalovirus (CMV) immediate early promoter
    720..763     +  intron         CMV intron (fragment): modified intron A from human cytomegalovirus
    815..833     +  promoter       SP6 promoter: promoter for bacteriophage SP6 RNA polymerase
    837..874     +  CDS            IgH signal sequence (fragment): signal sequence from the mouse immunoglobulin heavy chain variable region
    962..4423    +  CDS            SZT2 (fragment): SZT2_HUMAN - Also known as C1orf84 From Homo sapiens (Human).
   4473..4607    +  polyA_signal   SV40 poly(A) signal: SV40 polyadenylation signal
   4676..5033    +  promoter       SV40 promoter: SV40 enhancer and early promoter
   5052..5206    +  CDS            lacZα (fragment): LacZα fragment of β-galactosidase; lacZ fragment
   5212..5263    -  misc_feature   bom (fragment): basis of mobility region from pBR322
   5282..5662    +  rep_origin     M13 ori (sequence partly withheld): M13 bacteriophage origin of replication; arrow indicates direction of (+) strand synthesis
   5738..5787    -  misc_feature   bom (fragment): basis of mobility region from pBR322
   5889..5924    -  CDS            rop (fragment): Rop protein, which maintains plasmids at low copy number; rop
   6019..6123    +  promoter       AmpR promoter: bla
   6124..6984    +  CDS            AmpR: β-lactamase; bla; confers resistance to ampicillin, carbenicillin, and related antibiotics
   7155..7743    +  rep_origin     ori: high-copy-number ColE1/pMB1/pBR322/pUC origin of replication
   7926..8018    +  CDS            lacI (fragment): lac repressor; lacI; The lac repressor binds to the lac operator to inhibit transcription in E. coli. This inhibition can be relieved by adding lactose or isopropyl-β-D-thiogalactopyranoside (IPTG).
   8031..8052    +  protein_bind   CAP binding site: CAP binding activates transcription in the presence of cAMP. E. coli catabolite activator protein
   8067..8097    +  promoter       lac promoter: promoter for the E. coli lac operon
   8105..8121    +  protein_bind   lac operator: The lac repressor binds to the lac operator to inhibit transcription in E. coli. This inhibition can be relieved by adding lactose or isopropyl-β-D-thiogalactopyranoside (IPTG). lac repressor encoded by lacI
>Addgene plasmid #87040 | pRK5-HA-SZT2 2241-end | addgene full sequence | sequence record 174775 | Addgene NGS Result
GACATTGATTATTGACTAGTTATTAATAGTAATCAATTACGGGGTCATTAGTTCATAGCCCATATATGGA
GTTCCGCGTTACATAACTTACGGTAAATGGCCCGCCTGGCTGACCGCCCAACGACCCCCGCCCATTGACG
TCAATAATGACGTATGTTCCCATAGTAACGCCAATAGGGACTTTCCATTGACGTCAATGGGTGGAGTATT
TACGGTAAACTGCCCACTTGGCAGTACATCAAGTGTATCATATGCCAAGTACGCCCCCTATTGACGTCAA
TGACGGTAAATGGCCCGCCTGGCATTATGCCCAGTACATGACCTTATGGGACTTTCCTACTTGGCAGTAC
ATCTACGTATTAGTCATCGCTATTACCATGGTGATGCGGTTTTGGCAGTACATCAATGGGCGTGGATAGC
GGTTTGACTCACGGGGATTTCCAAGTCTCCACCCCATTGACGTCAATGGGAGTTTGTTTTGGCACCAAAA
TCAACGGGACTTTCCAAAATGTCGTAACAACTCCGCCCCATTGACGCAAATGGGCGGTAGGCGTGTACGG
TGGGAGGTCTATATAAGCAGAGCTCGTTTAGTGAACCGTCAGATCGCCTGGAGACGCCATCCACGCTGTT
TTGACCTCCATAGAAGACACCGGGACCGATCCAGCCTCCGCGGCCGGGAACGGTGCATTGGAACGCGGAT
TCCCCGTGCCAAGAGTGACGTAAGTACCGCCTATAGAGTCTATAGGCCCACCCCCTTGGCTTCGTTAGAA
CGCGGCTACAATTAATACATAACCTTATGTATCATACACATACGATTTAGGTGACACTATAGAATAACAT
CCACTTTGCCTTTCTCTCCACAGGTGTCCACTCCCAGGTCCAACTGCACCTCGGTTCTATCGATTGAATT
CCCGAACCGACAGTCGGTCTCTTCACCAAGGCCATTCGCGCCACCATGGGCTACCCCTATGATGTGCCTG
ACTACGCAGATCTCAATGGTGGTGGTGGTGGGTCGACGACTCTAGCCTTTGTGGATGAAGGAGGGGCCCC
CTTGTCACTGGCGTTGTGGCCCCCCTCCTCTCCGGGGCCCCCAGACCCACTGCGAGAGGAGGAATTTGAG
CAACTGACCCAGGTCATCCGCTGCCCGGTTGTTGTGGACAGTTCTTCAGCTCAGAATGGGGCCCCACGGC
TTCGATTGGATGTGTGGGAAAAGGGGAACATTAGTATTGTGCAGCTGGAGGAGAAACTCCGAGGAGCAGC
TCGCCAGGCCCTGGCCGATGCCATCATCGAGCTTCAGCTGCTGCCAGCTTCACTATGTACAGAGGACACA
CCCACAGGAAGTCTCAGGAACGGATCGTTGGAAACTAAGAGCTCTGCAGGCCGAGCTAGCACCTTTCCCC
CTGCCCCTGTCCCTGGGGAGCCTGTGACTCCACCCAGCAAAGCGGGCCGGCGTAGCTTCTGGGATATGCT
GAGTAAAACAGAATGTGGGGATTTGGGTTCCCCCAAAACAACTGATGACATTGTCCTGGATCGGCCAGAA
GACACTCGGGGCCGGAGGCGTCACAAAACCGAGAGTGTTCGGACTCCTGGTGGAGCTGAGCGGGCGCCAG
GCTCAGATTCTGGAGCCCAGAGACAAAAGCGCCGGACAACACAGCTAGAAGAGGGTGAGGTGGGGACCCT
TCATCCTGTGTTTGCCCGTGTTGCTCAGCGCTGGATGGAGTTTATGGTTCAGATTGGTTGTGCCTCAGTG
TCCAGAAGCTCTGCCCACATGGTGTCCCGGTTCCTCCTTCCATCCATCCTGTCTGAGTTCACCGCACTGG
TCACCTCAATGGCTGGAGACACCAGTGTCCGCATCTTTGAGCAGCATTTGGGTTCAGAGCCAGAGATCTT
CGGCCCTTGTTCCCCTGGGCAACTGGGCCCCTCTCCCCGCCCTGCAGCTGAGCGGCATCTGCTGCTTCTG
GGAAGGAACTTCTTGCAGTGGAGGAGACCAACACAGCAGGCTGCCAAAGCCATGCAGCGCTTCGAGCCAG
GAGGTGATGGGAGCTCAGGGCGAAATGCTCCCCGGCAGAGGCTCTTGCTACTAGAGGTTGTGGACAAGAA
GCTACAGCTGCTGACCTACAACTGGGCTCCAGACCTGGGGGCAGCATTGGGCCGAGCGCTGGTTCGCCTG
GTGCAGTGGCAGAATGCACGAGCCCATCTCATCTTCTGCCTACTCAGCCAGAAGCTTGGCCTCTTCCATC
ATTATGGCCAGTTGGACTTCCCCGTGCGAGATGAAAAGGAGCCAAACCCATTCCTGCTGCCGACCATGGA
AGTGGAGACCCTCATCCGGAGTGCAAGTCCCCCGCTGAGCCGTGAGCAGGGCCGACTGAGTGGGTCCTCT
CGTGGTGGGGGTCCTCTTCCCCTGGACACATTCCCCTTTGACGAGGCCCTAAGGGATATCACGGCTGCCC
GCCCCAGCTCCGTACTTGGTCCTGTGCCCAGACCTCCTGATCCTGTCACCTACCATGGACAACAGTTCCT
AGAGATCAAGATGGCAGAGCGCAGAGAGCTGGAGCGCCAGATGAAGATGGAAAACCTGTTTGTAACCTGG
CAGCAGCGTTCTACCCCAGCCACCATGCCCATCAGTGCTGGAGAGCTGGAGACCCTGAAGCAGTCATCCC
GCCTGGTGCATTACTGTGCAACAGCCATGCTCTTCGACCCAGCTGCCTGGCTGCATGGGCCCCCAGAGAC
CTCTGGACCCCCTGACGGGCAGCGGCGCCATCGCCCTGAGTCAGGGTCTGGGAGCCGAGAGGCCCCCACA
AGCTGTGAATCCTTGGATGTGTCGCCCCCGGGAGCCCGTGAGGAGCCTTGGCTGAAGGAGCTGAGCTTGG
CTTTCCTGCAGCAATATGTGCAGTATCTGCAGAGCATAGGTTTTGTGCTGGTACCACTGCGGCCCCCCTC
ACCCGCCCGCAGCACCAGCCGGCCACGGGCCATGGCTATCCTTGGAACAGAGGGTCGAGGCTCCTTCTCC
TGCCCTAAAACCAAGACTGATGGGAGCCCCAAGAGCACTAGCTCTCCGGTAACCACCTACCACCTGCAGC
GGGCACTGCCTGGGGGCATCATCCTCATGGAACTGGCATTCCAGGGCTGTTACTTCTGTGTCAAACAGTT
TGCCCTGGAATGTTCCCGAATCCCAATGGGGCAGGCTGTCAACTCACAGCTGTCCATGCTGTTCACAGAG
GAGTGTGACAAGGTGCGGGACCTGATGCACGTGCACTCGTTCAGCTATGACTTCCATCTGCGCCTCGTGC
ATCAGCACGTGCTAGGTGCCCATCTGGTGCTGCGGCACGGCTACCACCTCACCACCTTTCTGCGACACTT
CCTGGCCCACCACCCTGACGGACCCCACTTTGGCCGCAATCACATTTACCAAGGGACATTGGAGCTCCCC
ACACCACTCATTGCTGCCCACCAGCTATACAACTACGTGGCTGATCACGCCAGCTCTTACCACATGAAGC
CATTGCGAATGGCCCGGCCAGGGGGCCCAGAACACAACGAGTATGCCCTGGTGTCGGCATGGCACAGTTC
TGGCTCCTACCTGGACTCTGAGGGACTTCGACACCAGGATGACTTTGATGTGTCTCTGCTTGTCTGTCAC
TGTGCTGCACCCTTTGAGGAGCAAGGAGAGGCTGAGCGGCACGTTCTGCGGCTACAGTTCTTCGTGGTGC
TCACCAGCCAGCGAGAGCTCTTCCCCAGGCTCACTGCTGACATGCGCCGCTTCCGGAAGCCACCCAGACT
GCCCCCTGAGCCAGAGGCTCCTGGGAGTTCAGCTGGCAGCCCTGGGGAGGCCTCAGGGCTTATTCTAGCG
CCTGGACCGGCTCCTCTGTTCCCACCACTGGCTGCAGAGGTGGGCATGGCACGAGCACGGCTGGCTCAGC
TGGTGCGGCTGGCTGGAGGGCACTGCCGTCGGGACACCCTTTGGAAGCGCCTCTTCTTGCTGGAGCCACC
GGGGCCTGATCGACTGCGGCTAGGGGGGCGCCTGGCCCTGGCAGAGCTGGAGGAACTCCTAGAAGCAGTC
CATGCCAAATCCATTGGGGACATCGACCCCCAGCTGGACTGCTTCCTATCCATGACGGTCTCCTGGTACC
AGAGCCTGATCAAAGTTCTCCTAAGCCGCTTCCCCCAGAGCTGTCGCCATTTCCAAAGCCCAGACTTGGG
AACTCAGTACCTGGTTGTGCTGAATCAGAAGTTCACTGACTGCTTTGTGCTAGTGTTTCTGGACTCCCAC
TTAGGAAAGACGTCTCTGACAGTGGTTTTCCGAGAGCCCTTCCCAGTACAGCCCCAGGACAGCGAGAGCC
CCCCTGCCCAACTGGTCTCCACCTACCACCACCTGGAGTCTGTCATCAACACAGCCTGTTTCACCCTCTG
GACCCGCCTCCTCTGAGCGGCCGCTAAGTAAGTAAGGATCCCCAGCTTGGCCGCCATGGCCCAACTTGTT
TATTGCAGCTTATAATGGTTACAAATAAAGCAATAGCATCACAAATTTCACAAATAAAGCATTTTTTTCA
CTGCATTCTAGTTGTGGTTTGTCCAAACTCATCAATGTATCTTATCATGTCTGGATCGGGAATTAATTCG
GCGCAGCACCATGGCCTGAAATAACCTCTGAAAGAGGAACTTGGTTAGGTACCTTCTGAGGCGGAAAGAA
CCAGCTGTGGAATGTGTGTCAGTTAGGGTGTGGAAAGTCCCCAGGCTCCCCAGCAGGCAGAAGTATGCAA
AGCATGCATCTCAATTAGTCAGCAACCAGGTGTGGAAAGTCCCCAGGCTCCCCAGCAGGCAGAAGTATGC
AAAGCATGCATCTCAATTAGTCAGCAACCATAGTCCCGCCCCTAACTCCGCCCATCCCGCCCCTAACTCC
GCCCAGTTCCGCCCATTCTCCGCCCCATGGCTGACTAATTTTTTTTATTTATGCAGAGGCCGAGGCCGCC
TCGGCCTCTGAGCTATTCCAGAAGTAGTGAGGAGGCTTTTTTGGAGGCCTAGGCTTTTGCAAAAAGCTGT
TAACAGCTTGGCACTGGCCGTCGTTTTACAACGTCGTGACTGGGAAAACCCTGGCGTTACCCAACTTAAT
CGCCTTGCAGCACATCCCCCTTTCGCCAGCTGGCGTAATAGCGAAGAGGCCCGCACCGATCGCCCTTCCC
AACAGTTGCGCAGCCTGAATGGCGAATGGCGCCTGATGCGGTATTTTCTCCTTACGCATCTGTGCGGTAT
TTCACACCGCATA
[142 nt withheld, positions 5264-5405]
C
[141 nt withheld, positions 5407-5547]
CCTTTGACGTTGGAGTCCACGTTCTTT
[37 nt withheld, positions 5575-5611]
ACCCTATCTCGGGCTATTCTTTTGATTTATAAGGGATTTTGCCGATTTCGGCCTATTGGTTAAAAAATGA
GCTGATTTAACAAAAATTTAACGCGAATTTTAACAAAATATTAACGTTTACAATTTTATGGTGCACTCTC
AGTACAATCTGCTCTGATGCCGCATAGTTAAGCCAGCCCCGACACCCGCCAACACCCGCTGACGCGCCCT
GACGGGCTTGTCTGCTCCCGGCATCCGCTTACAGACAAGCTGTGACCGTCTCCGGGAGCTGCATGTGTCA
GAGGTTTTCACCGTCATCACCGAAACGCGCGAGACGAAAGGGCCTCGTGATACGCCTATTTTTATAGGTT
AATGTCATGATAATAATGGTTTCTTAGACGTCAGGTGGCACTTTTCGGGGAAATGTGCGCGGAACCCCTA
TTTGTTTATTTTTCTAAATACATTCAAATATGTATCCGCTCATGAGACAATAACCCTGATAAATGCTTCA
ATAATATTGAAAAAGGAAGAGTATGAGTATTCAACATTTCCGTGTCGCCCTTATTCCCTTTTTTGCGGCA
TTTTGCCTTCCTGTTTTTGCTCACCCAGAAACGCTGGTGAAAGTAAAAGATGCTGAAGATCAGTTGGGTG
CACGAGTGGGTTACATCGAACTGGATCTCAACAGCGGTAAGATCCTTGAGAGTTTTCGCCCCGAAGAACG
TTTTCCAATGATGAGCACTTTTAAAGTTCTGCTATGTGGCGCGGTATTATCCCGTATTGACGCCGGGCAA
GAGCAACTCGGTCGCCGCATACACTATTCTCAGAATGACTTGGTTGAGTACTCACCAGTCACAGAAAAGC
ATCTTACGGATGGCATGACAGTAAGAGAATTATGCAGTGCTGCCATAACCATGAGTGATAACACTGCGGC
CAACTTACTTCTGACAACGATCGGAGGACCGAAGGAGCTAACCGCTTTTTTGCACAACATGGGGGATCAT
GTAACTCGCCTTGATCGTTGGGAACCGGAGCTGAATGAAGCCATACCAAACGACGAGCGTGACACCACGA
TGCCTGTAGCAATGGCAACAACGTTGCGCAAACTATTAACTGGCGAACTACTTACTCTAGCTTCCCGGCA
ACAATTAATAGACTGGATGGAGGCGGATAAAGTTGCAGGACCACTTCTGCGCTCGGCCCTTCCGGCTGGC
TGGTTTATTGCTGATAAATCTGGAGCCGGTGAGCGTGGGTCTCGCGGTATCATTGCAGCACTGGGGCCAG
ATGGTAAGCCCTCCCGTATCGTAGTTATCTACACGACGGGGAGTCAGGCAACTATGGATGAACGAAATAG
ACAGATCGCTGAGATAGGTGCCTCACTGATTAAGCATTGGTAACTGTCAGACCAAGTTTACTCATATATA
CTTTAGATTGATTTAAAACTTCATTTTTAATTTAAAAGGATCTAGGTGAAGATCCTTTTTGATAATCTCA
TGACCAAAATCCCTTAACGTGAGTTTTCGTTCCACTGAGCGTCAGACCCCGTAGAAAAGATCAAAGGATC
TTCTTGAGATCCTTTTTTTCTGCGCGTAATCTGCTGCTTGCAAACAAAAAAACCACCGCTACCAGCGGTG
GTTTGTTTGCCGGATCAAGAGCTACCAACTCTTTTTCCGAAGGTAACTGGCTTCAGCAGAGCGCAGATAC
CAAATACTGTTCTTCTAGTGTAGCCGTAGTTAGGCCACCACTTCAAGAACTCTGTAGCACCGCCTACATA
CCTCGCTCTGCTAATCCTGTTACCAGTGGCTGCTGCCAGTGGCGATAAGTCGTGTCTTACCGGGTTGGAC
TCAAGACGATAGTTACCGGATAAGGCGCAGCGGTCGGGCTGAACGGGGGGTTCGTGCACACAGCCCAGCT
TGGAGCGAACGACCTACACCGAACTGAGATACCTACAGCGTGAGCTATGAGAAAGCGCCACGCTTCCCGA
AGGGAGAAAGGCGGACAGGTATCCGGTAAGCGGCAGGGTCGGAACAGGAGAGCGCACGAGGGAGCTTCCA
GGGGGAAACGCCTGGTATCTTTATAGTCCTGTCGGGTTTCGCCACCTCTGACTTGAGCGTCGATTTTTGT
GATGCTCGTCAGGGGGGCGGAGCCTATGGAAAAACGCCAGCAACGCGGCCTTTTTACGGTTCCTGGCCTT
TTGCTGGCCTTTTGCTCACATGTTCTTTCCTGCGTTATCCCCTGATTCTGTGGATAACCGTATTACCGCC
TTTGAGTGAGCTGATACCGCTCGCCGCAGCCGAACGACCGAGCGCAGCGAGTCAGTGAGCGAGGAAGCGG
AAGAGCGCCCAATACGCAAACCGCCTCTCCCCGCGCGTTGGCCGATTCATTAATGCAGCTGGCACGACAG
GTTTCCCGACTGGAAAGCGGGCAGTGAGCGCAACGCAATTAATGTGAGTTAGCTCACTCATTAGGCACCC
CAGGCTTTACACTTTATGCTTCCGGCTCGTATGTTGTGTGGAATTGTGAGCGGATAACAATTTCACACAG
GAAACAGCTATGACATGATTACGAATTAATTCGAGCTCGCCC
