>Addgene plasmid #87040 | pRK5-HA-SZT2 2241-end | depositor partial sequence | sequence record 169809 | Insert
CTAGCCTTTGTGGATGAAGGAGGGGCCCCCTTGTCACTGGCGTTGTGGCCCCCCTCCTCTCCGGGGCCCC
CAGACCCACTGCGAGAGGAGGAATTTGAGCAACTGACCCAGGTCATCCGCTGCCCGGTTGTTGTGGACAG
TTCTTCAGCTCAGAATGGGGCCCCACGGCTTCGATTGGATGTGTGGGAAAAGGGGAACATTAGTATTGTG
CAGCTGGAGGAGAAACTCCGAGGAGCAGCTCGCCAGGCCCTGGCCGATGCCATCATCGAGCTTCAGCTGC
TGCCAGCTTCACTATGTACAGAGGACACACCCACAGGAAGTCTCAGGAACGGATCGTTGGAAACTAAGAG
CTCTGCAGGCCGAGCTAGCACCTTTCCCCCTGCCCCTGTCCCTGGGGAGCCTGTGACTCCACCCAGCAAA
GCGGGCCGGCGTAGCTTCTGGGATATGCTGAGTAAAACAGAATGTGGGGATTTGGGTTCCCCCAAAACAA
CTGATGACATTGTCCTGGATCGGCCAGAAGACACTCGGGGCCGGAGGCGTCACAAAACCGAGAGTGTTCG
GACTCCTGGTGGAGCTGAGCGGGCGCCAGGCTCAGATTCTGGAGCCCAGAGACAAAAGCGCCGGACAACA
CAGCTAGAAGAGGGTGAGGTGGGGACCCTTCATCCTGTGTTTGCCCGTGTTGCTCAGCGCTGGATGGAGT
TTATGGTTCAGATTGGTTGTGCCTCAGTGTCCAGAAGCTCTGCCCACATGGTGTCCCGGTTCCTCCTTCC
ATCCATCCTGTCTGAGTTCACCGCACTGGTCACCTCAATGGCTGGAGACACCAGTGTCCGCATCTTTGAG
CAGCATTTGGGTTCAGAGCCAGAGATCTTCGGCCCTTGTTCCCCTGGGCAACTGGGCCCCTCTCCCCGCC
CTGCAGCTGAGCGGCATCTGCTGCTTCTGGGAAGGAACTTCTTGCAGTGGAGGAGACCAACACAGCAGGC
TGCCAAAGCCATGCAGCGCTTCGAGCCAGGAGGTGATGGGAGCTCAGGGCGAAATGCTCCCCGGCAGAGG
CTCTTGCTACTAGAGGTTGTGGACAAGAAGCTACAGCTGCTGACCTACAACTGGGCTCCAGACCTGGGGG
CAGCATTGGGCCGAGCGCTGGTTCGCCTGGTGCAGTGGCAGAATGCACGAGCCCATCTCATCTTCTGCCT
ACTCAGCCAGAAGCTTGGCCTCTTCCATCATTATGGCCAGTTGGACTTCCCCGTGCGAGATGAAAAGGAG
CCAAACCCATTCCTGCTGCCGACCATGGAAGTGGAGACCCTCATCCGGAGTGCAAGTCCCCCGCTGAGCC
GTGAGCAGGGCCGACTGAGTGGGTCCTCTCGTGGTGGGGGTCCTCTTCCCCTGGACACATTCCCCTTTGA
CGAGGCCCTAAGGGATATCACGGCTGCCCGCCCCAGCTCCGTACTTGGTCCTGTGCCCAGACCTCCTGAT
CCTGTCACCTACCATGGACAACAGTTCCTAGAGATCAAGATGGCAGAGCGCAGAGAGCTGGAGCGCCAGA
TGAAGATGGAAAACCTGTTTGTAACCTGGCAGCAGCGTTCTACCCCAGCCACCATGCCCATCAGTGCTGG
AGAGCTGGAGACCCTGAAGCAGTCATCCCGCCTGGTGCATTACTGTGCAACAGCCATGCTCTTCGACCCA
GCTGCCTGGCTGCATGGGCCCCCAGAGACCTCTGGACCCCCTGACGGGCAGCGGCGCCATCGCCCTGAGT
CAGGGTCTGGGAGCCGAGAGGCCCCCACAAGCTGTGAATCCTTGGATGTGTCGCCCCCGGGAGCCCGTGA
GGAGCCTTGGCTGAAGGAGCTGAGCTTGGCTTTCCTGCAGCAATATGTGCAGTATCTGCAGAGCATAGGT
TTTGTGCTGGTACCACTGCGGCCCCCCTCACCCGCCCGCAGCACCAGCCGGCCACGGGCCATGGCTATCC
TTGGAACAGAGGGTCGAGGCTCCTTCTCCTGCCCTAAAACCAAGACTGATGGGAGCCCCAAGAGCACTAG
CTCTCCGGTAACCACCTACCACCTGCAGCGGGCACTGCCTGGGGGCATCATCCTCATGGAACTGGCATTC
CAGGGCTGTTACTTCTGTGTCAAACAGTTTGCCCTGGAATGTTCCCGAATCCCAATGGGGCAGGCTGTCA
ACTCACAGCTGTCCATGCTGTTCACAGAGGAGTGTGACAAGGTGCGGGACCTGATGCACGTGCACTCGTT
CAGCTATGACTTCCATCTGCGCCTCGTGCATCAGCACGTGCTAGGTGCCCATCTGGTGCTGCGGCACGGC
TACCACCTCACCACCTTTCTGCGACACTTCCTGGCCCACCACCCTGACGGACCCCACTTTGGCCGCAATC
ACATTTACCAAGGGACATTGGAGCTCCCCACACCACTCATTGCTGCCCACCAGCTATACAACTACGTGGC
TGATCACGCCAGCTCTTACCACATGAAGCCATTGCGAATGGCCCGGCCAGGGGGCCCAGAACACAACGAG
TATGCCCTGGTGTCGGCATGGCACAGTTCTGGCTCCTACCTGGACTCTGAGGGACTTCGACACCAGGATG
ACTTTGATGTGTCTCTGCTTGTCTGTCACTGTGCTGCACCCTTTGAGGAGCAAGGAGAGGCTGAGCGGCA
CGTTCTGCGGCTACAGTTCTTCGTGGTGCTCACCAGCCAGCGAGAGCTCTTCCCCAGGCTCACTGCTGAC
ATGCGCCGCTTCCGGAAGCCACCCAGACTGCCCCCTGAGCCAGAGGCTCCTGGGAGTTCAGCTGGCAGCC
CTGGGGAGGCCTCAGGGCTTATTCTAGCGCCTGGACCGGCTCCTCTGTTCCCACCACTGGCTGCAGAGGT
GGGCATGGCACGAGCACGGCTGGCTCAGCTGGTGCGGCTGGCTGGAGGGCACTGCCGTCGGGACACCCTT
TGGAAGCGCCTCTTCTTGCTGGAGCCACCGGGGCCTGATCGACTGCGGCTAGGGGGGCGCCTGGCCCTGG
CAGAGCTGGAGGAACTCCTAGAAGCAGTCCATGCCAAATCCATTGGGGACATCGACCCCCAGCTGGACTG
CTTCCTATCCATGACGGTCTCCTGGTACCAGAGCCTGATCAAAGTTCTCCTAAGCCGCTTCCCCCAGAGC
TGTCGCCATTTCCAAAGCCCAGACTTGGGAACTCAGTACCTGGTTGTGCTGAATCAGAAGTTCACTGACT
GCTTTGTGCTAGTGTTTCTGGACTCCCACTTAGGAAAGACGTCTCTGACAGTGGTTTTCCGAGAGCCCTT
CCCAGTACAGCCCCAGGACAGCGAGAGCCCCCCTGCCCAACTGGTCTCCACCTACCACCACCTGGAGTCT
GTCATCAACACAGCCTGTTTCACCCTCTGGACCCGCCTCCTCTGA
